Addgene plasmid #219152: SFFV-ID3-Brd 193
Purpose: Transcription factor ID3 with a specific barcode assigned.
Depositing lab: Filipe Pereira. Depositing organization: Center for Neuroscience and Cell Biology, University of Coimbra. Publication: A combinatorial transcription factor screening platform for immune cell reprogramming. Kurochkin I, Altman AR, Caiado I, Pertiga-Cabral D, Halitzki E, Minaeva M, Zimmermannova O, Henriques-Oliveira L, Klein D, Nair M, Oliveira D, Cajal LR, Knittel R, Feick C, Ringner M, Martin M, Cirovic B, Pires CF, Rosa FF, Sitnicka E, Theis FJ, Pereira CF. Cell Syst. 2026 Jan 21;17(1):101457. doi: 10.1016/j.cels.2025.101457. Epub 2026 Jan 14. PubMed 41539305.
Backbone
  Vector backbone: SFFV-MCS
  Backbone size w/o insert (bp): 6611
  Vector type: Lentiviral
Growth in bacteria
  Bacterial resistance: Ampicillin, 100 μg/mL
  Growth temperature: 37°C
  Growth strain: NEB Stable
  Copy number: High Copy
Gene/Insert
  Gene/Insert name: ID3
  Species: H. sapiens (human)
  Insert size (bp): 360
  Mutation: Codon optimized
  Entrez Gene: ID3 (a.k.a. HEIR-1, bHLHb25)
  Promoter: The spleen focus-forming virus (SFFV) promoter
  Cloning method: Other
Terms and licenses: Academic/Nonprofit Terms; Industry Terms: Not Available to Industry
Depositor comments: Barcode sequence cloned into XbaI restriction site. Design of plasmid is as follows: SFFV-[TF sequence]-WPRE-[Barcode sequence].
How to cite: SFFV-ID3-Brd 193 was a gift from Filipe Pereira (Addgene plasmid # 219152 ; http://n2t.net/addgene:219152 ; RRID:Addgene_219152)
