[The description below was written by a language model from this plasmid's Addgene catalogue record and pLannotate feature annotations shown in this document.]
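Description:
SFFV-ID3-Brd 193 is a lentiviral transfer plasmid built on the SFFV-MCS backbone that expresses a codon-optimized human ID3 coding sequence together with a construct-specific DNA barcode. It is propagated in E. coli through a high-copy ColE1/pUC-type origin and selected with ampicillin via the β-lactamase gene. An f1 origin, an SV40 origin and remnants of a pBluescript-type lac/T3/T7 cloning region are also present in the bacterial backbone. No mammalian selection marker or fluorescent reporter is annotated.

The viral portion has a third-generation, self-inactivating layout. An RSV promoter drives a truncated HIV-1 5' LTR to produce the genomic RNA in packaging cells. This is followed by the Ψ packaging signal with a partial gag fragment, the Rev response element for Rev-dependent nuclear export, and the cPPT/CTS. The 3' LTR carries the ΔU3 deletion, so the integrated provirus lacks LTR promoter activity, and an SV40 polyadenylation signal lies downstream. Within the provirus, the spleen focus-forming virus (SFFV) LTR promoter, which is a strong promoter commonly used in haematopoietic cells, drives ID3. The ID3 sequence is flanked by multiple cloning site remnants and followed by a WPRE to enhance transcript expression. According to the depositor, the barcode was cloned into an XbaI site downstream of the WPRE, which would place it within the expressed transcript, but it is not separately annotated in the feature table.

ID3 is a helix-loop-helix protein that lacks a basic DNA-binding domain and inhibits bHLH transcription factors by heterodimerizing with them. The associated publication describes a combinatorial transcription factor screening platform for immune cell reprogramming, where a barcode would serve to identify which factor a cell received.
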