Features (pLannotate 1.2.2; 28 found; start..end, strand, type, name):
      8..234     +  promoter       RSV promoter: Rous sarcoma virus enhancer/promoter
    235..415     +  LTR            5' LTR (truncated): truncated 5' long terminal repeat (LTR) from HIV-1
    462..587     +  misc_feature   HIV-1 Ψ: packaging signal of human immunodeficiency virus type 1
    571..934     +  CDS            HIV-1 gag (fragment): gag protein from human immunodeficiency virus 1; gag
   1080..1313    +  misc_feature   RRE: The Rev response element (RRE) of HIV-1 allows for Rev-dependent mRNA export from the nucleus to the cytoplasm.
   1690..1790    +  CDS            Rev (fragment): human immunodeficiency virus 1 (HIV-1) Rev protein; rev; enhances nuclear export of unspliced and incompletely spliced viral mRNAs
   1809..1926    +  misc_feature   cPPT/CTS: central polypurine tract and central termination sequence of HIV-1
   1960..2361    +  promoter       SFFV promoter: spleen focus-forming virus long terminal repeat (LTR) promoter
   2371..2394    +  misc_feature   MCS (fragment): pBluescript multiple cloning site
   2401..2757    +  CDS            ID3: ID3_HUMAN - Also known as 1R21, BHLHB25, HEIR1. Experimental evidence at protein level: Swiss-Prot protein existence level 1. Transcriptional regulator (lacking a basic DNA binding domain) which negatively regulates the basic helix-loop-helix (bHLH) transcription factors by forming heterodimers and inhibiting their DNA binding and transcriptional activity. Implicated in regulating a variety of cellular processes, including cellular growth, senescence, differentiation, apoptosis, angiogenesis, and neoplastic transformation. Involved in myogenesis by inhibiting skeletal muscle and cardiac myocyt
   2764..2789    +  misc_feature   MCS (fragment): pBluescript multiple cloning site
   2789..2848    +  CDS            S (fragment): HBSAG_WHV6 - Experimental evidence at transcript level: Swiss-Prot protein existence level 2. The middle envelope protein plays an important role in the budding of the virion. It is involved in the induction of budding in a nucleocapsid independent way. In this process the majority of envelope proteins bud to form subviral lipoprotein particles of 22 nm of diameter that do not contain a nucleocapsid (By similarity). From Woodchuck hepatitis B virus (isolate w64/pWS23) (WHV).
   2980..3383    +  misc_feature   WPRE: woodchuck hepatitis virus posttranscriptional regulatory element
   3441..3500    +  CDS            nef (fragment): NEF_HV1Z2 - Experimental evidence at protein level: Swiss-Prot protein existence level 1. Extracellular Nef protein targets CD4(+) T-lymphocytes for apoptosis by interacting with CXCR4 surface receptors. From Human immunodeficiency virus type 1 group M subtype D (isolate Z2/CDC-Z34) (HIV-1).
   3502..3735    +  LTR            3' LTR (ΔU3): self-inactivating 3' long terminal repeat (LTR) from HIV-1
   3807..3928    +  polyA_signal   SV40 poly(A) signal: SV40 polyadenylation signal
   3968..4103    +  rep_origin     SV40 ori: SV40 origin of replication
   4124..4142    -  promoter       T7 promoter: promoter for bacteriophage T7 RNA polymerase
   4150..4305    +  CDS            lacZα (fragment): LacZα fragment of β-galactosidase; lacZ fragment
   4310..4738    +  rep_origin     f1 ori (sequence partly withheld): f1 bacteriophage origin of replication; arrow indicates direction of (+) strand synthesis
   4791..4895    +  promoter       AmpR promoter: bla
   4896..5756    +  CDS            AmpR: β-lactamase; bla; confers resistance to ampicillin, carbenicillin, and related antibiotics
   5927..6515    +  rep_origin     ori: high-copy-number ColE1/pMB1/pBR322/pUC origin of replication
   6698..6790    +  CDS            lacI (fragment): lac repressor; lacI; The lac repressor binds to the lac operator to inhibit transcription in E. coli. This inhibition can be relieved by adding lactose or isopropyl-β-D-thiogalactopyranoside (IPTG).
   6803..6824    +  protein_bind   CAP binding site: CAP binding activates transcription in the presence of cAMP. E. coli catabolite activator protein
   6839..6869    +  promoter       lac promoter: promoter for the E. coli lac operon
   6877..6893    +  protein_bind   lac operator: The lac repressor binds to the lac operator to inhibit transcription in E. coli. This inhibition can be relieved by adding lactose or isopropyl-β-D-thiogalactopyranoside (IPTG). lac repressor encoded by lacI
   6938..6956    +  promoter       T3 promoter: promoter for bacteriophage T3 RNA polymerase
>Addgene plasmid #219152 | SFFV-ID3-Brd 193 | addgene full sequence | sequence record 450431 | Addgene NGS Result
AGCTTAATGTAGTCTTATGCAATACTCTTGTAGTCTTGCAACATGGTAACGATGAGTTAGCAACATGCCT
TACAAGGAGAGAAAAAGCACCGTGCATGCCGATTGGTGGAAGTAAGGTGGTACGATCGTGCCTTATTAGG
AAGGCAACAGACGGGTCTGACATGGATTGGACGAACCACTGAATTGCCGCATTGCAGAGATATTGTATTT
AAGTGCCTAGCTCGATACATAAACGGGTCTCTCTGGTTAGACCAGATCTGAGCCTGGGAGCTCTCTGGCT
AACTAGGGAACCCACTGCTTAAGCCTCAATAAAGCTTGCCTTGAGTGCTTCAAGTAGTGTGTGCCCGTCT
GTTGTGTGACTCTGGTAACTAGAGATCCCTCAGACCCTTTTAGTCAGTGTGGAAAATCTCTAGCAGTGGC
GCCCGAACAGGGACTTGAAAGCGAAAGGGAAACCAGAGGAGCTCTCTCGACGCAGGACTCGGCTTGCTGA
AGCGCGCACGGCAAGAGGCGAGGGGCGGCGACTGGTGAGTACGCCAAAAATTTTGACTAGCGGAGGCTAG
AAGGAGAGAGATGGGTGCGAGAGCGTCAGTATTAAGCGGGGGAGAATTAGATCGCGATGGGAAAAAATTC
GGTTAAGGCCAGGGGGAAAGAAAAAATATAAATTAAAACATATAGTATGGGCAAGCAGGGAGCTAGAACG
ATTCGCAGTTAATCCTGGCCTGTTAGAAACATCAGAAGGCTGTAGACAAATACTGGGACAGCTACAACCA
TCCCTTCAGACAGGATCAGAAGAACTTAGATCATTATATAATACAGTAGCAACCCTCTATTGTGTGCATC
AAAGGATAGAGATAAAAGACACCAAGGAAGCTTTAGACAAGATAGAGGAAGAGCAAAACAAAAGTAAGAC
CACCGCACAGCAAGCGGCCGCTGATCTTCAGACCTGGAGGAGGAGATATGAGGGACAATTGGAGAAGTGA
ATTATATAAATATAAAGTAGTAAAAATTGAACCATTAGGAGTAGCACCCACCAAGGCAAAGAGAAGAGTG
GTGCAGAGAGAAAAAAGAGCAGTGGGAATAGGAGCTTTGTTCCTTGGGTTCTTGGGAGCAGCAGGAAGCA
CTATGGGCGCAGCGTCAATGACGCTGACGGTACAGGCCAGACAATTATTGTCTGGTATAGTGCAGCAGCA
GAACAATTTGCTGAGGGCTATTGAGGCGCAACAGCATCTGTTGCAACTCACAGTCTGGGGCATCAAGCAG
CTCCAGGCAAGAATCCTGGCTGTGGAAAGATACCTAAAGGATCAACAGCTCCTGGGGATTTGGGGTTGCT
CTGGAAAACTCATTTGCACCACTGCTGTGCCTTGGAATGCTAGTTGGAGTAATAAATCTCTGGAACAGAT
TTGGAATCACACGACCTGGATGGAGTGGGACAGAGAAATTAACAATTACACAAGCTTAATACACTCCTTA
ATTGAAGAATCGCAAAACCAGCAAGAAAAGAATGAACAAGAATTATTGGAATTAGATAAATGGGCAAGTT
TGTGGAATTGGTTTAACATAACAAATTGGCTGTGGTATATAAAATTATTCATAATGATAGTAGGAGGCTT
GGTAGGTTTAAGAATAGTTTTTGCTGTACTTTCTATAGTGAATAGAGTTAGGCAGGGATATTCACCATTA
TCGTTTCAGACCCACCTCCCAACCCCGAGGGGACCCGACAGGCCCGAAGGAATAGAAGAAGAAGGTGGAG
AGAGAGACAGAGACAGATCCATTCGATTAGTGAACGGATCTCGACGGTATCGGTTAACTTTTAAAAGAAA
AGGGGGGATTGGGGGGTACAGTGCAGGGGAAAGAATAGTAGACATAATAGCAACAGACATACAAACTAAA
GAATTACAAAAACAAATTACAAAAATTCAAAATTTTATCGATCACGAGACTAGCCTCGAGCTGGCTGCAG
TAACGCCATTTTGCAAGGCATGGAAAAATACCAAACCAAGAATAGAGAAGTTCAGATCAAGGGCGGGTAC
ATGAAAATAGCTAACGTTGGGCCAAACAGGATATCTGCGGTGAGCAGTTTCGGCCCCGGCCCGGGGCCAA
GAACAGATGGTCACCGCAGTTTCGGCCCCGGCCCGAGGCCAAGAACAGATGGTCCCCAGATATGGCCCAA
CCCTCAGCAGTTTCTTAAGACCCATCAGATGTTTCCAGGCTCCCCCAAGGACCTGAAATGACCCTGCGCC
TTATTTGAATTAACCAATCAGCCTGCTTCTCGCTTCTGTTCGCGCGCTTCTGCTTCCCGAGCTCTATAAA
AGAGCTCACAACCCCTCACTCGGCGCGCCAGTCCTCCGACAGACTGAGTCGGCCGGTCGAATCAAGCTTA
TCGATACCGTCGACGCCACCATGAAGGCTCTGAGCCCTGTGCGGGGATGTTATGAGGCCGTGTGTTGCCT
GAGCGAGCGGAGCCTTGCTATCGCCAGAGGAAGAGGAAAAGGACCTGCCGCCGAGGAACCTCTGAGCCTG
CTGGACGATATGAACCACTGCTACAGCAGACTGCGCGAGCTGGTTCCTGGCGTGCCAAGAGGAACACAGC
TGAGCCAGGTGGAAATCCTGCAGAGAGTGATCGACTACATCCTGGATCTGCAGGTCGTGCTGGCCGAACC
TGCTCCTGGACCTCCTGATGGACCTCATCTGCCTATCCAGACCGCCGAGCTGACACCTGAGCTGGTCATC
AGCAACGACAAGCGGAGCTTCTGTCACTGATAAGGATCCCCCGGGCTGCAGGAATTCGAGCATCTTACCG
CCATTTATTCCCATATTTGTTCTGTTTTTCTTGATTTGGGTATACATTTAAATGTTAATAAAACAAAATG
GTGGGGCAATCATTTACATTTTTAGGGATATGTAATTACTAGTTCAGGTGTATTGCCACAAGACAAACAT
GTTAAGAAACTTTCCCGTTATTTACGCTCTGTTCCTGTTAATCAACCTCTGGATTACAAAATTTGTGAAA
GATTGACTGATATTCTTAACTATGTTGCTCCTTTTACGCTGTGTGGATATGCTGCTTTAATGCCTCTGTA
TCATGCTATTGCTTCCCGTACGGCTTTCGTTTTCTCCTCCTTGTATAAATCCTGGTTGCTGTCTCTTTAT
GAGGAGTTGTGGCCCGTTGTCCGTCAACGTGGCGTGGTGTGCTCTGTGTTTGCTGACGCAACCCCCACTG
GCTGGGGCATTGCCACCACCTGTCAACTCCTTTCTGGGACTTTCGCTTTCCCCCTCCCGATCGCCACGGC
AGAACTCATCGCCGCCTGCCTTGCCCGCTGCTGGACAGGGGCTAGGTTGCTGGGCACTGATAATTCCGTG
GTGTTGTCGGGGAAGCTGACGTCCTTTGCAATTCGATATCAAGCTGTACCTTCTAGATGTACATGTTTAT
TAGCGCTTCTAGACCAATGACTTACAAGGCAGCTGTAGATCTTAGCCACTTTTTAAAAGAAAAGGGGGGA
CTGGAAGGGCTAATTCACTCCCAACGAAGACAAGATCTGCTTTTTGCTTGTACTGGGTCTCTCTGGTTAG
ACCAGATCTGAGCCTGGGAGCTCTCTGGCTAACTAGGGAACCCACTGCTTAAGCCTCAATAAAGCTTGCC
TTGAGTGCTTCAAGTAGTGTGTGCCCGTCTGTTGTGTGACTCTGGTAACTAGAGATCCCTCAGACCCTTT
TAGTCAGTGTGGAAAATCTCTAGCAGTAGTAGTTCATGTCATCTTATTATTCAGTATTTATAACTTGCAA
AGAAATGAATATCAGAGAGTGAGAGGAACTTGTTTATTGCAGCTTATAATGGTTACAAATAAAGCAATAG
CATCACAAATTTCACAAATAAAGCATTTTTTTCACTGCATTCTAGTTGTGGTTTGTCCAAACTCATCAAT
GTATCTTATCATGTCTGGCTCTAGCTATCCCGCCCCTAACTCCGCCCATCCCGCCCCTAACTCCGCCCAG
TTCCGCCCATTCTCCGCCCCATGGCTGACTAATTTTTTTTATTTATGCAGAGGCCGAGGCCGCCTCGGCC
TCTGAGCTATTCCAGAAGTAGTGAGGAGGCTTTTTTGGAGGCCTAGGGACGTACCCAATTCGCCCTATAG
TGAGTCGTATTACGCGCGCTCACTGGCCGTCGTTTTACAACGTCGTGACTGGGAAAACCCTGGCGTTACC
CAACTTAATCGCCTTGCAGCACATCCCCCTTTCGCCAGCTGGCGTAATAGCGAAGAGGCCCGCACCGATC
GCCCTTCCCAACAGTTGCGCAGCCTGAATGGCGAATGGG
[124 nt withheld, positions 4310-4433]
C
[91 nt withheld, positions 4435-4525]
A
[49 nt withheld, positions 4527-4575]
CCTTTGACGTTGGAGTCCACGTTCTTT
[37 nt withheld, positions 4603-4639]
ACCCTATCTCGGTCTATTCTTTTGATTTATAAGGGATTTTGCCGATTTCGGCCTATTGGTTAAAAAATGA
GCTGATTTAACAAAAATTTAACGCGAATTTTAACAAAATATTAACGCTTACAATTTAGGTGGCACTTTTC
GGGGAAATGTGCGCGGAACCCCTATTTGTTTATTTTTCTAAATACATTCAAATATGTATCCGCTCATGAG
ACAATAACCCTGATAAATGCTTCAATAATATTGAAAAAGGAAGAGTATGAGTATTCAACATTTCCGTGTC
GCCCTTATTCCCTTTTTTGCGGCATTTTGCCTTCCTGTTTTTGCTCACCCAGAAACGCTGGTGAAAGTAA
AAGATGCTGAAGATCAGTTGGGTGCACGAGTGGGTTACATCGAACTGGATCTCAACAGCGGTAAGATCCT
TGAGAGTTTTCGCCCCGAAGAACGTTTTCCAATGATGAGCACTTTTAAAGTTCTGCTATGTGGCGCGGTA
TTATCCCGTATTGACGCCGGGCAAGAGCAACTCGGTCGCCGCATACACTATTCTCAGAATGACTTGGTTG
AGTACTCACCAGTCACAGAAAAGCATCTTACGGATGGCATGACAGTAAGAGAATTATGCAGTGCTGCCAT
AACCATGAGTGATAACACTGCGGCCAACTTACTTCTGACAACGATCGGAGGACCGAAGGAGCTAACCGCT
TTTTTGCACAACATGGGGGATCATGTAACTCGCCTTGATCGTTGGGAACCGGAGCTGAATGAAGCCATAC
CAAACGACGAGCGTGACACCACGATGCCTGTAGCAATGGCAACAACGTTGCGCAAACTATTAACTGGCGA
ACTACTTACTCTAGCTTCCCGGCAACAATTAATAGACTGGATGGAGGCGGATAAAGTTGCAGGACCACTT
CTGCGCTCGGCCCTTCCGGCTGGCTGGTTTATTGCTGATAAATCTGGAGCCGGTGAGCGTGGGTCTCGCG
GTATCATTGCAGCACTGGGGCCAGATGGTAAGCCCTCCCGTATCGTAGTTATCTACACGACGGGGAGTCA
GGCAACTATGGATGAACGAAATAGACAGATCGCTGAGATAGGTGCCTCACTGATTAAGCATTGGTAACTG
TCAGACCAAGTTTACTCATATATACTTTAGATTGATTTAAAACTTCATTTTTAATTTAAAAGGATCTAGG
TGAAGATCCTTTTTGATAATCTCATGACCAAAATCCCTTAACGTGAGTTTTCGTTCCACTGAGCGTCAGA
CCCCGTAGAAAAGATCAAAGGATCTTCTTGAGATCCTTTTTTTCTGCGCGTAATCTGCTGCTTGCAAACA
AAAAAACCACCGCTACCAGCGGTGGTTTGTTTGCCGGATCAAGAGCTACCAACTCTTTTTCCGAAGGTAA
CTGGCTTCAGCAGAGCGCAGATACCAAATACTGTTCTTCTAGTGTAGCCGTAGTTAGGCCACCACTTCAA
GAACTCTGTAGCACCGCCTACATACCTCGCTCTGCTAATCCTGTTACCAGTGGCTGCTGCCAGTGGCGAT
AAGTCGTGTCTTACCGGGTTGGACTCAAGACGATAGTTACCGGATAAGGCGCAGCGGTCGGGCTGAACGG
GGGGTTCGTGCACACAGCCCAGCTTGGAGCGAACGACCTACACCGAACTGAGATACCTACAGCGTGAGCT
ATGAGAAAGCGCCACGCTTCCCGAAGGGAGAAAGGCGGACAGGTATCCGGTAAGCGGCAGGGTCGGAACA
GGAGAGCGCACGAGGGAGCTTCCAGGGGGAAACGCCTGGTATCTTTATAGTCCTGTCGGGTTTCGCCACC
TCTGACTTGAGCGTCGATTTTTGTGATGCTCGTCAGGGGGGCGGAGCCTATGGAAAAACGCCAGCAACGC
GGCCTTTTTACGGTTCCTGGCCTTTTGCTGGCCTTTTGCTCACATGTTCTTTCCTGCGTTATCCCCTGAT
TCTGTGGATAACCGTATTACCGCCTTTGAGTGAGCTGATACCGCTCGCCGCAGCCGAACGACCGAGCGCA
GCGAGTCAGTGAGCGAGGAAGCGGAAGAGCGCCCAATACGCAAACCGCCTCTCCCCGCGCGTTGGCCGAT
TCATTAATGCAGCTGGCACGACAGGTTTCCCGACTGGAAAGCGGGCAGTGAGCGCAACGCAATTAATGTG
AGTTAGCTCACTCATTAGGCACCCCAGGCTTTACACTTTATGCTTCCGGCTCGTATGTTGTGTGGAATTG
TGAGCGGATAACAATTTCACACAGGAAACAGCTATGACCATGATTACGCCAAGCGCGCAATTAACCCTCA
CTAAAGGGAACAAAAGCTGGAGCTGCA
