>Addgene plasmid #219152 | SFFV-ID3-Brd 193 | depositor partial sequence | sequence record 427936 | TF ORF
ATGAAGGCTCTGAGCCCTGTGCGGGGATGTTATGAGGCCGTGTGTTGCCTGAGCGAGCGGAGCCTTGCTA
TCGCCAGAGGAAGAGGAAAAGGACCTGCCGCCGAGGAACCTCTGAGCCTGCTGGACGATATGAACCACTG
CTACAGCAGACTGCGCGAGCTGGTTCCTGGCGTGCCAAGAGGAACACAGCTGAGCCAGGTGGAAATCCTG
CAGAGAGTGATCGACTACATCCTGGATCTGCAGGTCGTGCTGGCCGAACCTGCTCCTGGACCTCCTGATG
GACCTCATCTGCCTATCCAGACCGCCGAGCTGACACCTGAGCTGGTCATCAGCAACGACAAGCGGAGCTT
CTGTCACTGA
