>Addgene plasmid #219152 | SFFV-ID3-Brd 193 | depositor partial sequence | sequence record 427937 | Barcode sequence
TGTACATGTTTATTAGCGCT
